>Addgene plasmid #113313 | pCD002 | addgene full sequence | sequence record 234641 | Addgene NGS Result
GAAAGTAGGTTTAACCTGTTGCATTAATTGCTAAAAGCTATAACTGTTAAACACAATACAGTGAAAAGTT
TTAGACTGAAGGCTCACTTTGCAGAGGGAAGCGTATGCGCGCGATCGGTAAATTGCCTAAAGGCGTGTTG
ATACTGGAATTTATCGGAATGATGCTACTGGCGGTGGCGCTGCTGTCGGTAAGCGACTCCCTGTCGCTGC
CTGAGCCATTTTCTCGGCCAGAAGTGCAGATTCTGATGATTTTTCTCGGTGTTTTGCTCATGCTTCCCGC
TGCGGTGGTGGTTATTCTTCAGGTGGCAAAACGTCTTGCCCCACAGCTGATGAACCGTCCACCGCAATAT
TCACGTTCAGAAAGAGAAAAGGATAATGACGCCAACCATTGAACTTATTTGTGGCCATCGCTCCATTCGC
CATTTCACTGATGAACCCATTTCCGAAGCGCAGCGTGAGGCGATTATTAACAGCGCCCGTGCGACGTCCA
GTTCCAGTTTTTTGGCATGCCCGATCAACGTCTCATTTTCGCCAGATATCAAGCAGAGGAGCAAAAGCTC
ATTTCTGAAGAGGACTTGTTGCGGAAACGACGAGAACAGTTGAAACACAAACTTGAACAGCTACGGAACT
CTTGTGCGTAAGGAAAAGTAAGGAAAACGATTCCTTCTAACAGAAATGTCCTGAGCAATCACCTATGAAC
TGTCGACTCGAGCCTCTATGGATTATCACCTTGGCTGCAGGCCGGATCTTCCACAACACGCACGGTGTTA
CATTAGGCATACCGGTCTTGACAGCTAGCTCAGTCCTAGGGATTGTGCTAGCGAATTCATTAAAGAGGAG
AAAGGTACCATGAGCAAAGGAGAAGAACTTTTCACTGGAGTTGTCCCAATTCTTGTTGAATTAGATGGTG
ATGTTAATGGGCACAAATTTTCTGTCCGTGGAGAGGGTGAAGGTGATGCTACAAACGGAAAACTCACCCT
TAAATTTATTTGCACTACTGGAAAACTACCTGTTCCGTGGCCAACACTTGTCACTACTCTGACCTATGGT
GTTCAATGCTTTTCCCGTTATCCGGATCACATGAAACGGCATGACTTTTTCAAGAGTGCCATGCCCGAAG
GTTATGTACAGGAACGCACTATATCTTTCAAAGATGACGGGACCTACAAGACGCGTGCTGAAGTCAAGTT
TGAAGGTGATACCCTTGTTAATCGTATCGAGTTAAAGGGTATTGATTTTAAAGAAGATGGAAACATTCTT
GGACACAAACTCGAGTACAACTTTAACTCACACAATGTATACATCACGGCAGACAAACAAAAGAATGGAA
TCAAAGCTAACTTCAAAATTCGCCACAACGTTGAAGATGGTTCCGTTCAACTAGCAGACCATTATCAACA
AAATACTCCAATTGGCGATGGCCCTGTCCTTTTACCAGACAACCATTACCTGTCGACACAATCTGTCCTT
TCGAAAGATCCCAACGAAAAGCGTGACCACATGGTCCTTCTTGAGTTTGTAACTGCTGCTGGGATTACAC
ATGGCATGGATGAGCTCTACAAATAAGGATCCAAACTCGAGTAAGGATCTCCAGGCATCAAATAAAACGA
AAGGCTCAGTCGAAAGACTGGGCCTTTCGTTTTATCTGTTGTTTGTCGGTGAACGCTCTCTACTAGAGTC
ACACTGGCTCACCTTCGGGTGGGCCTTTCTGCGTTTATACCTAGGGTACGGGTTTTGCTGCCCTCTAGAG
GTGCAAAACCTTTCGCGGTATGGCATGATAGCGCCCGGAAGAGAGTCAATTCAGGGTGGTGAATTTGACA
GCTAGCTCAGTCCTAGGTATAATAGATCTGAATTCATTAAAGAGGAGAAAGGTACCATGGCGAGTAGCGA
AGACGTTATCAAAGAGTTCATGCGTTTCAAAGTTCGTATGGAAGGTTCCGTTAACGGTCACGAGTTCGAA
ATCGAAGGTGAAGGTGAAGGTCGTCCGTACGAAGGTACCCAGACCGCTAAACTGAAAGTTACCAAAGGTG
GTCCGCTGCCGTTCGCTTGGGACATCCTGTCCCCGCAGTTCCAGTACGGTTCCAAAGCTTACGTTAAACA
CCCGGCTGACATCCCGGACTACCTGAAACTGTCCTTCCCGGAAGGTTTCAAATGGGAACGTGTTATGAAC
TTCGAAGACGGTGGTGTTGTTACCGTTACCCAGGACTCCTCCCTGCAAGACGGTGAGTTCATCTACAAAG
TTAAACTGCGTGGTACCAACTTCCCGTCCGACGGTCCGGTTATGCAGAAAAAAACCATGGGTTGGGAAGC
TTCCACCGAACGTATGTACCCGGAAGACGGTGCTCTGAAAGGTGAAATCAAAATGCGTCTGAAACTGAAA
GACGGTGGTCACTACGACGCTGAAGTTAAAACCACCTACATGGCTAAAAAACCGGTTCAGCTGCCGGGTG
CTTACAAAACCGACATCAAACTGGACATCACCTCCCACAACGAAGACTACACCATCGTTGAACAGTACGA
ACGTGCTGAAGGTCGTCACTCCACCGGTGCTTAAGGATCCAAACTCGAGTAAGGATCTCCAGGCATCAAA
TAAAACGAAAGGCTCAGTCGAAAGACTGGGCCTTTCGTTTTATCTGTTGTTTGTCGGTGAACGCTCTCTA
CTAGAGTCACACTGGCTCACCTTCGGGTGGGCCTTTCTGCGTTTATACCTAGGGTACGGGTTTTGCTGCC
CGCAAACGGGCTGTTCTGGTGTTGACTAGTGGATGAACTGTACAAATGAGGATCCTAAAGATCTGCGAAG
TTCCTATACTTTCTAGAGAATAGGAACTTCGGATCTGCTGATCCTTCAACTCAGCAAAAGTTCGATTTAT
TCAACAAAGCCACGTTGTGTCTCAAAATCTCTGATGTTACATTGCACAAGATAAAAATATATCATCATGA
ACAATAAAACTGTCTGCTTACATAAACAGTAATACAAGGGGTGTTATGAGCCATATTCAACGGGAAACGT
CTTGCTCCAGGCCGCGATTAAATTCCAACATGGATGCTGATTTATATGGGTATAAATGGGCTCGCGATAA
TGTCGGGCAATCAGGTGCGACAATCTATCGATTGTATGGGAAGCCCGATGCGCCAGAGTTGTTTCTGAAA
CATGGCAAAGGTAGCGTTGCCAATGATGTTACAGATGAGATGGTCAGACTAAACTGGCTGACGGAATTTA
TGCCTCTTCCGACCATCAAGCATTTTATCCGTACTCCTGATGATGCATGGTTACTCACCACTGCGATCCC
CGGGAAAACAGCATTCCAGGTATTAGAAGAATATCCTGATTCAGGTGAAAATATTGTTGATGCGCTGGCA
GTGTTCCTGCGCCGGTTGCATTCGATTCCTGTTTGTAATTGTCCTTTTAACAGCGATCGCGTATTTCGTC
TCGCTCAGGCGCAATCACGAATGAATAACGGTTTGGTTGATGCGAGTGATTTTGATGACGAGCGTAATGG
CTGGCCTGTTGAACAAGTCTGGAAAGAAATGCATAAGCTTTTGCCATTCTCACCGGATTCAGTCGTCACT
CATGGTGATTTCTCACTTGATAACCTTATTTTTGACGAGGGGAAATTAATAGGTTGTATTGATGTTGGAC
GAGTCGGAATCGCAGACCGATACCAGGATCTTGCCATCCTATGGAACTGCCTCGGTGAGTTTTCTCCTTC
ATTACAGAAACGGCTTTTTCAAAAATATGGTATTGATAATCCTGATATGAATAAATTGCAGTTTCATTTG
ATGCTCGATGAGTTTTTCTAATCAGAATTGGTTAATTGGTTGTAACACTGGCAGAGCATTACGCTACTTG
ACGGGAGGATCTGCGAAGTTCCTATACTTTCTAGAGAATAGGAACTTCGGATCTTGGCGGAATATTACCT
CACCCGTGGCAGCAATAATCGCCGGGATACCTGGAGCGATCATATCCGCCGAACAATCATTAAAGAAAGC
CGCCCATTTATTCTGGATTATTTGCACAAACAGGGTTGGGCGACGCGCTAAAACCGCCACGTCGATGTAT
GATACGCGGGCTTTTGACCAGGTCTGACAGAGAGGTGCAGGGTGAAAATTGCCATATTGTCCCGGGATGG
AACGCTCTATTCGTGTAAGCGGCTGCGTGAAGCCGCTATACAGCGCGGTCACCTGGTTGAAATTCTTGAT
CCGCTTTCTTGCTACATGAACATAAATCCTGCGGCGTCTTCTATTCACTACAAAGGCCGCAAGTTACCCC
ATTTTGACGCAGTGATCCCGCGTATTGGCACCGCCATTACCTTTTATGGGACGGCGGCACTGCGCCAGTT
CGAGATGCTGGGGAGCTATCCGCTCACTTATCACTGATCAGTGAATTAATGGCGATGACGCATCCTCACG
ATAATATCCGGGTAGGCGCAATCACTTTCGTCTCTACTCCGTTACAAAGCGAGGCTGGGTATTTCCCGGC
CTTTCTGTTATCCGAAATCCACTGAAAGCACAGCGGCTGGCTGAGGAGATAAATAATAAACGAGGGGCTG
TATGCACAAAGCATCTTCTGTTGAGTTAAGAACGAGTATCGAGATGGCACATAGCCTTGCTCAAATTGGA
ATCAGGTTTGTGCCAATACCAGTAGAAACAGACGAAGAAGCTAGCTTTGCACTGGATTGCGAGGCTTTGC
CATGGCTAATTCCCATGTCAGCCGTTAAGTGTTCCTGTGTCACTCAAAATTGCTTTGAGAGGCTCTAAGG
GCTTCTCAGTGCGTTACATCCCTGGCTTGTTGTCCACAACCGTTAAACCTTAAAAGCTTTAAAAGCCTTA
TATATTCTTTTTTTTCTTATAAAACTTAAAACCTTAGAGGCTATTTAAGTTGCTGATTTATATTAATTTT
ATTGTTCAAACATGAGAGCTTAGTACGTGAAACATGAGAGCTTAGTACGTTAGCCATGAGAGCTTAGTAC
GTTAGCCATGAGGGTTTAGTTCGTTAAACATGAGAGCTTAGTACGTTAAACATGAGAGCTTAGTACGTGA
AACATGAGAGCTTAGTACGTACTATCAACAGGTTGAACTGCTGATCTTCAGATCCTCTACGCCGGACGCA
TCGTGGCCGGATCTTGCGGCCGCAAAAATTAAAAATGAAGTTTTAAATCAATCTAAAGTATATATGAGTA
AACTTGGTCTGACAGTTACCAATGCTTAATCAGTGAGGCACCTATCTCAGCGATCTGTCTATTTCGTTCA
TCCATAGTTGCCTGACTCCCCGTCGTGTAGATAACTACGATACGGGAGGGCTTACCATCTGGCCCCAGTG
CTGCAATGATACCGCGAGACCCACGCTCACCGGCTCCAGATTTATCAGCAATAAACCAGCCAGCCGGAAG
GGCCGAGCGCAGAAGTGGTCCTGCAACTTTATCCGCCTCCATCCAGTCTATTAATTGTTGCCGGGAAGCT
AGAGTAAGTAGTTCGCCAGTTAATAGTTTGCGCAACGTTGTTGCCATTGCTACAGGCATCGTGGTGTCAC
GCTCGTCGTTTGGTATGGCTTCATTCAGCTCCGGTTCCCAACGATCAAGGCGAGTTACATGATCCCCCAT
GTTGTGCAAAAAAGCGGTTAGCTCCTTCGGTCCTCCGATCGTTGTCAGAAGTAAGTTGGCCGCAGTGTTA
TCACTCATGGTTATGGCAGCACTGCATAATTCTCTTACTGTCATGCCATCCGTAAGATGCTTTTCTGTGA
CTGGTGAGTACTCAACCAAGTCATTCTGAGAATAGTGTATGCGGCGACCGAGTTGCTCTTGCCCGGCGTC
AATACGGGATAATACCGCGCCACATAGCAGAACTTTAAAAGTGCTCATCATTGGAAAACGTTCTTCGGGG
CGAAAACTCTCAAGGATCTTACCGCTGTTGAGATCCAGTTCGATGTAACCCACTCGTGCACCCAACTGAT
CTTCAGCATCTTTTACTTTCACCAGCGTTTCTGGGTGAGCAAAAACAGGAAGGCAAAATGCCGCAAAAAA
GGGAATAAGGGCGACACGGAAATGTTGAATACTCATACTCTTCCTTTTTCAATATTATTGAAGCATTTAT
CAGGGTTATTGTCTCATGAGCGGATACATATTTGAATGTATTTAGAAAAATAAACAAATAGGGGTTCCGC
GCACATTTCCCCGAAAAGTGCCACCTGCATCGATGGCCCCCGATGGTAGTGTGGGGTCTCCCCATGCGAG
AGTAGGGAACTGCCAGGCATCAAATAAAACGAAAGGCTCAGTCGAAAGACTGGGCCTTTCGTTTTATCTG
TTGTTTGTCGGTGAACGCTCTCCTGAGTAGGACAAATCCGCCGGGAGCGGATTTGAACGTTGCGAAGCAA
CGGCCCGGAGGGTGGCGGGCAGGACGCCCGCCATAAACTGCCAGGCATCAAATTAAGCAGAAGGCCATCC
TGACGGATGGCCTTTTTGCGTGGCCAGTGCCAAGCTTGCATGCAGATTGCAGCATTACACGTCTTGAGCG
ATT
Features (pLannotate 1.2.2; 23 found; start..end, strand, type, name):
    105..389     +  CDS            ybjC: YBJC_ECOLI - Protein predicted: Swiss-Prot protein existence level 4. From Escherichia coli (strain K12).
    376..510     +  CDS            nfsA (fragment): NFSA_ECOLI - Also known as mda18, mdaA From Escherichia coli (strain K12).
    549..578     +  CDS            Myc: Myc (human c-Myc proto-oncogene) epitope tag
    788..810     +  promoter       J23119(SpeI) promoter (fragment): bacterial promoter (Registry of Standard Biological Parts BBa J23119) modified to end with an SpeI site
    850..1563    +  CDS            Superfolder GFP: Superfolder GFP is a basic (constitutively fluorescent) green fluorescent protein published in 2005, derived from Aequorea victoria. It is reported to be a very rapidly-maturing weak dimer.
   1599..1670    +  terminator     rrnB T1 terminator: transcription terminator T1 from the E. coli rrnB gene
   1686..1713    +  terminator     T7Te terminator: phage T7 early transcription terminator
   1750..1814    +  promoter       lacIq promoter (fragment): lacI (mutant); In the lacIq allele, a single base change in the promoter boosts expression of the lacI gene about 10-fold.
   1815..1844    +  promoter       J23119(SpeI) promoter (fragment): bacterial promoter (Registry of Standard Biological Parts BBa J23119) modified to end with an SpeI site
   1877..2554    +  CDS            mRFP1: monomeric derivative of DsRed (Campbell et al., 2002)
   2587..2658    +  terminator     rrnB T1 terminator: transcription terminator T1 from the E. coli rrnB gene
   2674..2701    +  terminator     T7Te terminator: phage T7 early transcription terminator
   2797..2830    -  protein_bind   FRT (minimal): supports FLP-mediated excision but not integration (Turan and Bode, 2011) FLP recombinase from the Saccharomyces cerevisiae 2μ plasmid
   2986..3801    +  CDS            KanR: aminoglycoside phosphotransferase; aph(3')-Ia; confers resistance to kanamycin in bacteria or G418 (Geneticin®) in eukaryotes
   3865..3898    -  protein_bind   FRT (minimal): supports FLP-mediated excision but not integration (Turan and Bode, 2011) FLP recombinase from the Saccharomyces cerevisiae 2μ plasmid
   3904..4038    +  CDS            nfsA (fragment): NFSA_ECOLI - Also known as mda18, mdaA From Escherichia coli (strain K12).
   4105..4365    +  CDS            rimK (fragment): RIMK_ECOLI - Experimental evidence at protein level: Swiss-Prot protein existence level 1. Is an L-glutamate ligase that catalyzes the ATP-dependent post-translational addition of glutamate residues to the C-terminus of ribosomal protein S6 (RpsF). Is also able to catalyze the synthesis of poly-alpha-glutamate in vitro, via ATP hydrolysis from unprotected glutamate as substrate. The number of glutamate residues added to either RpsF or to poly-alpha-glutamate changes with pH. From Escherichia coli (strain K12).
   4399..4645    +  terminator     λ tL3 terminator: transcription terminator tL3 from phage λ
   4706..5094    -  rep_origin     R6K γ ori: γ replication origin from E. coli plasmid R6K; requires the R6K initiator protein pi for replication
   5196..6056    -  CDS            AmpR: β-lactamase; bla; confers resistance to ampicillin, carbenicillin, and related antibiotics
   6057..6161    -  promoter       AmpR promoter: bla
   6251..6337    +  terminator     rrnB T1 terminator: Escherichia coli rrnB; transcription terminator T1 from the E. coli rrnB gene
   6429..6456    +  terminator     rrnB T2 terminator: transcription terminator T2 from the E. coli rrnB gene
