[The description below was written by a language model from this plasmid's Addgene catalogue record and pLannotate feature annotations shown in this document.]
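Description:
pCD002 is a 6.5 kb bacterial dual-reporter plasmid built on an R6K backbone. It replicates from the R6K γ origin, which depends on the π initiator protein, so it can only be maintained in pir+ E. coli hosts such as Pir1, where it is recorded as low copy. The backbone carries an AmpR (β-lactamase) cassette with its own promoter for ampicillin selection, and it is insulated by λ tL3 and rrnB T1/T2 terminators.

The payload consists of two synthetic reporter cassettes in tandem and in the same orientation. Superfolder GFP comes first and mRFP1 second. Each sits downstream of a sequence annotated as a partial match to the J23119 constitutive promoter, which suggests J23119-related or modified promoters rather than the intact part, and each is followed by an rrnB T1 and T7Te terminator pair. A lacIq promoter fragment and a Myc tag match are also annotated near the cassettes, but their role is not stated and they may be incidental matches.

Downstream of the reporters is a kanamycin resistance gene flanked by two minimal FRT sites, which would allow FLP-mediated removal of the marker. The whole reporter–KanR block is bracketed by E. coli chromosomal sequences: ybjC and an nfsA fragment on one side, and nfsA and rimK fragments on the other. Together with the conditional origin, this layout is consistent with homologous-recombination delivery of the reporters into the nfsA locus, although the record does not say so explicitly. The stated purpose is simply to supply RFP and GFP reporter genes, in the context of work on synthetic CRISPR-Cas transcriptional activators in bacteria.
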