Addgene plasmid #113313: pCD002
Purpose: RFP and GFP reporter genes
Depositing lab: Jesse Zalatan. Depositing organization: University of Washington. Publication: Synthetic CRISPR-Cas gene activators for transcriptional reprogramming in bacteria. Dong C, Fontana J, Patel A, Carothers JM, Zalatan JG. Nat Commun. 2018 Jun 27;9(1):2489. doi: 10.1038/s41467-018-04901-6. PubMed 29950558.
Backbone
  Vector backbone: R6K vector
  Vector type: Bacterial Expression
Growth in bacteria
  Bacterial resistance: Ampicillin, 100 μg/mL
  Growth temperature: 37°C
  Growth strain: Pir1
  Copy number: Low Copy
Gene/Insert
  Gene/Insert name: sfGFP and mRFP
  Species: Synthetic
  Cloning method: Gibson Cloning
  Sequencing primers: 5′ GATTATTAACAGCGCCCGTGC
Terms and licenses: Academic/Nonprofit Terms; Industry Terms: Not Available to Industry
Depositor comments: Please note: Plasmid must be grown in a pir+ bacterial strain in order to replicate.
How to cite: pCD002 was a gift from Jesse Zalatan (Addgene plasmid # 113313)
